>Addgene plasmid #76071 | STK39 gRNA (BRDN0001145870) | addgene full sequence | sequence record 185126 | Addgene Assembled Sequence
CCCGGGTGCAAAGATGGATAAAGTTTTAAACAGAGAGGAATCTTTGCAGCTAATGGACCTTCTAGGTCTT
GAAAGGAGTGGGAATTGGCTCCGGTGCCCGTCAGTGGGCAGAGCGCACATCGCCCACAGTCCCCGAGAAG
TTGGGGGGAGGGGTCGGCAATTGATCCGGTGCCTAGAGAAGGTGGCGCGGGGTAAACTGGGAAAGTGATG
TCGTGTACTGGCTCCGCCTTTTTCCCGAGGGTGGGGGAGAACCGTATATAAGTGCAGTAGTCGCCGTGAA
CGTTCTTTTTCGCAACGGGTTTGCCGCCAGAACACAGGTAAGTGCCGTGTGTGGTTCCCGCGGGCCTGGC
CTCTTTACGGGTTATGGCCCTTGCGTGCCTTGAATTACTTCCACCTGGCTGCAGTACGTGATTCTTGATC
CCGAGCTTCGGGTTGGAAGTGGGTGGGAGAGTTCGAGGCCTTGCGCTTAAGGAGCCCCTTCGCCTCGTGC
TTGAGTTGAGGCCTGGCCTGGGCGCTGGGGCCGCCGCGTGCGAATCTGGTGGCACCTTCGCGCCTGTCTC
GCTGCTTTCGATAAGTCTCTAGCCATTTAAAATTTTTGATGACCTGCTGCGACGCTTTTTTTCTGGCAAG
ATAGTCTTGTAAATGCGGGCCAAGATCTGCACACTGGTATTTCGGTTTTTGGGGCCGCGGGCGGCGACGG
GGCCCGTGCGTCCCAGCGCACATGTTCGGCGAGGCGGGGCCTGCGAGCGCGGCCACCGAGAATCGGACGG
GGGTAGTCTCAAGCTGGCCGGCCTGCTCTGGTGCCTGGCCTCGCGCCGCCGTGTATCGCCCCGCCCTGGG
CGGCAAGGCTGGCCCGGTCGGCACCAGTTGCGTGAGCGGAAAGATGGCCGCTTCCCGGCCCTGCTGCAGG
GAGCTCAAAATGGAGGACGCGGCGCTCGGGAGAGCGGGCGGGTGAGTCACCCACACAAAGGAAAAGGGCC
TTTCCGTCCTCAGCCGTCGCTTCATGTGACTCCACGGAGTACCGGGCGCCGTCCAGGCACCTCGATTAGT
TCTCGAGCTTTTGGAGTACGTCGTCTTTAGGTTGGGGGGAGGGGTTTTATGCGATGGAGTTTCCCCACAC
TGAGTGGGTGGAGACTGAAGTTAGGCCAGCTTGGCACTTGATGTAATTCTCCTTGGAATTTGCCCTTTTT
GAGTTTGGATCTTGGTTCATTCTCAAGCCTCAGACAGTGGTTCAAAGTTTTTTTCTTCCATTTCAGGTGT
CGTGACGTACGGCCACCATGACCGAGTACAAGCCCACGGTGCGCCTCGCCACCCGCGACGACGTCCCCAG
GGCCGTACGCACCCTCGCCGCCGCGTTCGCCGACTACCCCGCCACGCGCCACACCGTCGATCCGGACCGC
CACATCGAGCGGGTCACCGAGCTGCAAGAACTCTTCCTCACGCGCGTCGGGCTCGACATCGGCAAGGTGT
GGGTCGCGGACGACGGCGCCGCCGTGGCGGTCTGGACCACGCCGGAGAGCGTCGAAGCGGGGGCGGTGTT
CGCCGAGATCGGCCCGCGCATGGCCGAGTTGAGCGGTTCCCGGCTGGCCGCGCAGCAACAGATGGAAGGC
CTCCTGGCGCCGCACCGGCCCAAGGAGCCCGCGTGGTTCCTGGCCACCGTCGGAGTCTCGCCCGACCACC
AGGGCAAGGGTCTGGGCAGCGCCGTCGTGCTCCCCGGAGTGGAGGCGGCCGAGCGCGCCGGGGTGCCCGC
CTTCCTGGAGACCTCCGCGCCCCGCAACCTCCCCTTCTACGAGCGGCTCGGCTTCACCGTCACCGCCGAC
GTCGAGGTGCCCGAAGGACCGCGCACCTGGTGCATGACCCGCAAGCCCGGTGCCTGAACGCGTTAAGTCG
ACAATCAACCTCTGGATTACAAAATTTGTGAAAGATTGACTGGTATTCTTAACTATGTTGCTCCTTTTAC
GCTATGTGGATACGCTGCTTTAATGCCTTTGTATCATGCTATTGCTTCCCGTATGGCTTTCATTTTCTCC
TCCTTGTATAAATCCTGGTTGCTGTCTCTTTATGAGGAGTTGTGGCCCGTTGTCAGGCAACGTGGCGTGG
TGTGCACTGTGTTTGCTGACGCAACCCCCACTGGTTGGGGCATTGCCACCACCTGTCAGCTCCTTTCCGG
GACTTTCGCTTTCCCCCTCCCTATTGCCACGGCGGAACTCATCGCCGCCTGCCTTGCCCGCTGCTGGACA
GGGGCTCGGCTGTTGGGCACTGACAATTCCGTGGTGTTGTCGGGGAAATCATCGTCCTTTCCTTGGCTGC
TCGCCTGTGTTGCCACCTGGATTCTGCGCGGGACGTCCTTCTGCTACGTCCCTTCGGCCCTCAATCCAGC
GGACCTTCCTTCCCGCGGCCTGCTGCCGGCTCTGCGGCCTCTTCCGCGTCTTCGCCTTCGCCCTCAGACG
AGTCGGATCTCCCTTTGGGCCGCCTCCCCGCGTCGACTTTAAGACCAATGACTTACAAGGCAGCTGTAGA
TCTTAGCCACTTTTTAAAAGAAAAGGGGGGACTGGAAGGGCTAATTCACTCCCAACGAAGACAAGATCTG
CTTTTTGCTTGTACTGGGTCTCTCTGGTTAGACCAGATCTGAGCCTGGGAGCTCTCTGGCTAACTAGGGA
ACCCACTGCTTAAGCCTCAATAAAGCTTGCCTTGAGTGCTTCAAGTAGTGTGTGCCCGTCTGTTGTGTGA
CTCTGGTAACTAGAGATCCCTCAGACCCTTTTAGTCAGTGTGGAAAATCTCTAGCAGTACGTATAGTAGT
TCATGTCATCTTATTATTCAGTATTTATAACTTGCAAAGAAATGAATATCAGAGAGTGAGAGGAACTTGT
TTATTGCAGCTTATAATGGTTACAAATAAAGCAATAGCATCACAAATTTCACAAATAAAGCATTTTTTTC
ACTGCATTCTAGTTGTGGTTTGTCCAAACTCATCAATGTATCTTATCATGTCTGGCTCTAGCTATCCCGC
CCCTAACTCCGCCCATCCCGCCCCTAACTCCGCCCAGTTCCGCCCATTCTCCGCCCCATGGCTGACTAAT
TTTTTTTATTTATGCAGAGGCCGAGGCCGCCTCGGCCTCTGAGCTATTCCAGAAGTAGTGAGGAGGCTTT
TTTGGAGGCCTAGGGACGTACCCAATTCGCCCTATAGTGAGTCGTATTACGCGCGCTCACTGGCCGTCGT
TTTACAACGTCGTGACTGGGAAAACCCTGGCGTTACCCAACTTAATCGCCTTGCAGCACATCCCCCTTTC
GCCAGCTGGCGTAATAGCGAAGAGGCCCGCACCGATCGCCCTTCCCAACAGTTGCGCAGCCTGAATGGCG
AATGGG
[124 nt withheld, positions 3367-3490]
C
[91 nt withheld, positions 3492-3582]
A
[49 nt withheld, positions 3584-3632]
CCTTTGACGTTGGAGTCCACGTTCTTT
[37 nt withheld, positions 3660-3696]
ACCCTATCTCGGTCTATTCTTTTGATTTATAAGGGATTTTGCCGATTTCGGCCTATTGGTTAAAAAATGA
GCTGATTTAACAAAAATTTAACGCGAATTTTAACAAAATATTAACGCTTACAATTTAGGTGGCACTTTTC
GGGGAAATGTGCGCGGAACCCCTATTTGTTTATTTTTCTAAATACATTCAAATATGTATCCGCTCATGAG
ACAATAACCCTGATAAATGCTTCAATAATATTGAAAAAGGAAGAGTATGAGTATTCAACATTTCCGTGTC
GCCCTTATTCCCTTTTTTGCGGCATTTTGCCTTCCTGTTTTTGCTCACCCAGAAACGCTGGTGAAAGTAA
AAGATGCTGAAGATCAGTTGGGTGCACGAGTGGGTTACATCGAACTGGATCTCAACAGCGGTAAGATCCT
TGAGAGTTTTCGCCCCGAAGAACGTTTTCCAATGATGAGCACTTTTAAAGTTCTGCTATGTGGCGCGGTA
TTATCCCGTATTGACGCCGGGCAAGAGCAACTCGGTCGCCGCATACACTATTCTCAGAATGACTTGGTTG
AGTACTCACCAGTCACAGAAAAGCATCTTACGGATGGCATGACAGTAAGAGAATTATGCAGTGCTGCCAT
AACCATGAGTGATAACACTGCGGCCAACTTACTTCTGACAACGATCGGAGGACCGAAGGAGCTAACCGCT
TTTTTGCACAACATGGGGGATCATGTAACTCGCCTTGATCGTTGGGAACCGGAGCTGAATGAAGCCATAC
CAAACGACGAGCGTGACACCACGATGCCTGTAGCAATGGCAACAACGTTGCGCAAACTATTAACTGGCGA
ACTACTTACTCTAGCTTCCCGGCAACAATTAATAGACTGGATGGAGGCGGATAAAGTTGCAGGACCACTT
CTGCGCTCGGCCCTTCCGGCTGGCTGGTTTATTGCTGATAAATCTGGAGCCGGTGAGCGTGGGTCTCGCG
GTATCATTGCAGCACTGGGGCCAGATGGTAAGCCCTCCCGTATCGTAGTTATCTACACGACGGGGAGTCA
GGCAACTATGGATGAACGAAATAGACAGATCGCTGAGATAGGTGCCTCACTGATTAAGCATTGGTAACTG
TCAGACCAAGTTTACTCATATATACTTTAGATTGATTTAAAACTTCATTTTTAATTTAAAAGGATCTAGG
TGAAGATCCTTTTTGATAATCTCATGACCAAAATCCCTTAACGTGAGTTTTCGTTCCACTGAGCGTCAGA
CCCCGTAGAAAAGATCAAAGGATCTTCTTGAGATCCTTTTTTTCTGCGCGTAATCTGCTGCTTGCAAACA
AAAAAACCACCGCTACCAGCGGTGGTTTGTTTGCCGGATCAAGAGCTACCAACTCTTTTTCCGAAGGTAA
CTGGCTTCAGCAGAGCGCAGATACCAAATACTGTTCTTCTAGTGTAGCCGTAGTTAGGCCACCACTTCAA
GAACTCTGTAGCACCGCCTACATACCTCGCTCTGCTAATCCTGTTACCAGTGGCTGCTGCCAGTGGCGAT
AAGTCGTGTCTTACCGGGTTGGACTCAAGACGATAGTTACCGGATAAGGCGCAGCGGTCGGGCTGAACGG
GGGGTTCGTGCACACAGCCCAGCTTGGAGCGAACGACCTACACCGAACTGAGATACCTACAGCGTGAGCT
ATGAGAAAGCGCCACGCTTCCCGAAGGGAGAAAGGCGGACAGGTATCCGGTAAGCGGCAGGGTCGGAACA
GGAGAGCGCACGAGGGAGCTTCCAGGGGGAAACGCCTGGTATCTTTATAGTCCTGTCGGGTTTCGCCACC
TCTGACTTGAGCGTCGATTTTTGTGATGCTCGTCAGGGGGGCGGAGCCTATGGAAAAACGCCAGCAACGC
GGCCTTTTTACGGTTCCTGGCCTTTTGCTGGCCTTTTGCTCACATGTTCTTTCCTGCGTTATCCCCTGAT
TCTGTGGATAACCGTATTACCGCCTTTGAGTGAGCTGATACCGCTCGCCGCAGCCGAACGACCGAGCGCA
GCGAGTCAGTGAGCGAGGAAGCGGAAGAGCGCCCAATACGCAAACCGCCTCTCCCCGCGCGTTGGCCGAT
TCATTAATGCAGCTGGCACGACAGGTTTCCCGACTGGAAAGCGGGCAGTGAGCGCAACGCAATTAATGTG
AGTTAGCTCACTCATTAGGCACCCCAGGCTTTACACTTTATGCTTCCGGCTCGTATGTTGTGTGGAATTG
TGAGCGGATAACAATTTCACACAGGAAACAGCTATGACCATGATTACGCCAAGCGCGCAATTAACCCTCA
CTAAAGGGAACAAAAGCTGGAGCTGCAAGCTTAATGTAGTCTTATGCAATACTCTTGTAGTCTTGCAACA
TGGTAACGATGAGTTAGCAACATGCCTTACAAGGAGAGAAAAAGCACCGTGCATGCCGATTGGTGGAAGT
AAGGTGGTACGATCGTGCCTTATTAGGAAGGCAACAGACGGGTCTGACATGGATTGGACGAACCACTGAA
TTGCCGCATTGCAGAGATATTGTATTTAAGTGCCTAGCTCGATACATAAACGGGTCTCTCTGGTTAGACC
AGATCTGAGCCTGGGAGCTCTCTGGCTAACTAGGGAACCCACTGCTTAAGCCTCAATAAAGCTTGCCTTG
AGTGCTTCAAGTAGTGTGTGCCCGTCTGTTGTGTGACTCTGGTAACTAGAGATCCCTCAGACCCTTTTAG
TCAGTGTGGAAAATCTCTAGCAGTGGCGCCCGAACAGGGACTTGAAAGCGAAAGGGAAACCAGAGGAGCT
CTCTCGACGCAGGACTCGGCTTGCTGAAGCGCGCACGGCAAGAGGCGAGGGGCGGCGACTGGTGAGTACG
CCAAAAATTTTGACTAGCGGAGGCTAGAAGGAGAGAGATGGGTGCGAGAGCGTCAGTATTAAGCGGGGGA
GAATTAGATCGCGATGGGAAAAAATTCGGTTAAGGCCAGGGGGAAAGAAAAAATATAAATTAAAACATAT
AGTATGGGCAAGCAGGGAGCTAGAACGATTCGCAGTTAATCCTGGCCTGTTAGAAACATCAGAAGGCTGT
AGACAAATACTGGGACAGCTACAACCATCCCTTCAGACAGGATCAGAAGAACTTAGATCATTATATAATA
CAGTAGCAACCCTCTATTGTGTGCATCAAAGGATAGAGATAAAAGACACCAAGGAAGCTTTAGACAAGAT
AGAGGAAGAGCAAAACAAAAGTAAGACCACCGCACAGCAAGCGGCCGCTGATCTTCAGACCTGGAGGAGG
AGATATGAGGGACAATTGGAGAAGTGAATTATATAAATATAAAGTAGTAAAAATTGAACCATTAGGAGTA
GCACCCACCAAGGCAAAGAGAAGAGTGGTGCAGAGAGAAAAAAGAGCAGTGGGAATAGGAGCTTTGTTCC
TTGGGTTCTTGGGAGCAGCAGGAAGCACTATGGGCGCAGCGTCAATGACGCTGACGGTACAGGCCAGACA
ATTATTGTCTGGTATAGTGCAGCAGCAGAACAATTTGCTGAGGGCTATTGAGGCGCAACAGCATCTGTTG
CAACTCACAGTCTGGGGCATCAAGCAGCTCCAGGCAAGAATCCTGGCTGTGGAAAGATACCTAAAGGATC
AACAGCTCCTGGGGATTTGGGGTTGCTCTGGAAAACTCATTTGCACCACTGCTGTGCCTTGGAATGCTAG
TTGGAGTAATAAATCTCTGGAACAGATTTGGAATCACACGACCTGGATGGAGTGGGACAGAGAAATTAAC
AATTACACAAGCTTAATACACTCCTTAATTGAAGAATCGCAAAACCAGCAAGAAAAGAATGAACAAGAAT
TATTGGAATTAGATAAATGGGCAAGTTTGTGGAATTGGTTTAACATAACAAATTGGCTGTGGTATATAAA
ATTATTCATAATGATAGTAGGAGGCTTGGTAGGTTTAAGAATAGTTTTTGCTGTACTTTCTATAGTGAAT
AGAGTTAGGCAGGGATATTCACCATTATCGTTTCAGACCCACCTCCCAACCCCGAGGGGACCCAGAGAGG
GCCTATTTCCCATGATTCCTTCATATTTGCATATACGATACAAGGCTGTTAGAGAGATAATTAGAATTAA
TTTGACTGTAAACACAAAGATATTAGTACAAAATACGTGACGTAGAAAGTAATAATTTCTTGGGTAGTTT
GCAGTTTTAAAATTATGTTTTAAAATGGACTATCATATGCTTACCGTAACTTGAAAGTATTTCGATTTCT
TGGCTTTATATATCTTGTGGAAAGGACGAAACACCGATAAAATACATTGTCAACCGGTTTTAGAGCTAGA
AATAGCAAGTTAAAATAAGGCTAGTCCGTTATCAACTTGAAAAAGTGGCACCGAGTCGGTGCTTTTTTAA
GCTTGGCGTAACTAGATCTTGAGACAAATGGCAGTATTCATCCACAATTTTAAAAGAAAAGGGGGGATTG
GGGGGTACAGTGCAGGGGAAAGAATAGTAGACATAATAGCAACAGACATACAAACTAAAGAATTACAAAA
ACAAATTACAAAAATTCAAAATTTTCGGGTTTATTACAGGGACAGCAGAGATCCACTTTGGCGCCGGCTC
GAGGGGG
Features (pLannotate 1.2.2; 29 found; start..end, strand, type, name):
     14..80      +  CDS            small t antigen (fragment): SV40 (simian virus 40) small t antigen
    106..317     +  promoter       EF-1α core promoter: core promoter for human elongation factor EF-1α
    318..1256    +  intron         EF-1α intron A: intron upstream of the start codon of human EF-1α
   1278..1877    +  CDS            PuroR (fragment): puromycin N-acetyltransferase; pac from Streptomyces; confers resistance to puromycin
   1893..2481    +  misc_feature   WPRE: woodchuck hepatitis virus posttranscriptional regulatory element
   2532..2551    +  misc_feature   cPPT/CTS (fragment): central polypurine tract and central termination sequence of HIV-1
   2553..2786    +  LTR            3' LTR (ΔU3): self-inactivating 3' long terminal repeat (LTR) from HIV-1
   2864..2985    +  polyA_signal   SV40 poly(A) signal: SV40 polyadenylation signal
   3025..3160    +  rep_origin     SV40 ori: SV40 origin of replication
   3181..3199    -  promoter       T7 promoter: promoter for bacteriophage T7 RNA polymerase
   3207..3362    +  CDS            lacZα (fragment): LacZα fragment of β-galactosidase; lacZ fragment
   3367..3795    +  rep_origin     f1 ori (sequence partly withheld): f1 bacteriophage origin of replication; arrow indicates direction of (+) strand synthesis
   3848..3952    +  promoter       AmpR promoter: bla
   3953..4813    +  CDS            AmpR: β-lactamase; bla; confers resistance to ampicillin, carbenicillin, and related antibiotics
   4984..5572    +  rep_origin     ori: high-copy-number ColE1/pMB1/pBR322/pUC origin of replication
   5755..5847    +  CDS            lacI (fragment): lac repressor; lacI; The lac repressor binds to the lac operator to inhibit transcription in E. coli. This inhibition can be relieved by adding lactose or isopropyl-β-D-thiogalactopyranoside (IPTG).
   5860..5881    +  protein_bind   CAP binding site: CAP binding activates transcription in the presence of cAMP. E. coli catabolite activator protein
   5896..5926    +  promoter       lac promoter: promoter for the E. coli lac operon
   5934..5950    +  protein_bind   lac operator: The lac repressor binds to the lac operator to inhibit transcription in E. coli. This inhibition can be relieved by adding lactose or isopropyl-β-D-thiogalactopyranoside (IPTG). lac repressor encoded by lacI
   5995..6013    +  promoter       T3 promoter: promoter for bacteriophage T3 RNA polymerase
   6041..6267    +  promoter       RSV promoter: Rous sarcoma virus enhancer/promoter
   6268..6448    +  LTR            5' LTR (truncated): truncated 5' long terminal repeat (LTR) from HIV-1
   6495..6620    +  misc_feature   HIV-1 Ψ: packaging signal of human immunodeficiency virus type 1
   6604..6967    +  CDS            HIV-1 gag (fragment): gag protein from human immunodeficiency virus 1; gag
   7113..7346    +  misc_feature   RRE: The Rev response element (RRE) of HIV-1 allows for Rev-dependent mRNA export from the nucleus to the cytoplasm.
   7723..7749    +  CDS            Rev (fragment): human immunodeficiency virus 1 (HIV-1) Rev protein; rev; enhances nuclear export of unspliced and incompletely spliced viral mRNAs
   7753..7993    +  promoter       U6 promoter: RNA polymerase III promoter for human U6 snRNA
   8023..8098    +  misc_RNA       gRNA scaffold: guide RNA scaffold for the Streptococcus pyogenes CRISPR/Cas9 system
   8154..8271    +  misc_feature   cPPT/CTS: central polypurine tract and central termination sequence of HIV-1
