[The description below was written by a language model from this plasmid's Addgene catalogue record and pLannotate feature annotations shown in this document.]
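Description:
STK39 gRNA (BRDN0001145870) is a third-generation lentiviral guide RNA plasmid built on the lentiGuide-Puro backbone and designed to direct Streptococcus pyogenes Cas9 to the human STK39 gene (also known as SPAK, PASK or DCHT), with the guide designed against the NM_013233.2 reference transcript. The assembled sequence is 8,323 nt. In bacteria it is maintained at high copy from a ColE1/pUC-type origin and selected with ampicillin through the β-lactamase gene. The backbone also carries an f1 origin, an SV40 origin and poly(A) signal, and remnants of lac, T7 and T3 cloning-vector elements.

The viral genome is transcribed in packaging cells from an RSV promoter fused to a truncated HIV-1 5' LTR, which makes it Tat-independent. This is followed by the Ψ packaging signal with a partial gag sequence, the Rev response element for Rev-dependent nuclear export, and a central polypurine tract. It ends in a ΔU3 self-inactivating 3' LTR, so the integrated provirus lacks LTR promoter activity. Two expression units lie between the LTRs. A human U6 RNA polymerase III promoter drives the STK39-specific spacer joined to the SpCas9 gRNA scaffold. An EF-1α core promoter with its intron A drives puromycin N-acetyltransferase for selection of transduced mammalian cells, with a WPRE downstream to enhance transcript expression.

The plasmid does not encode Cas9, so it is meant for use in cells that already express Cas9 or together with a separate Cas9 lentivirus. It is an individual clone corresponding to a human kinome gRNA library and is suited to CRISPR knockout of STK39.
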