Addgene plasmid #76071: STK39 gRNA (BRDN0001145870)
Purpose: 3rd generation lentiviral gRNA plasmid targeting human STK39
Depositing lab: John Doench & David Root. Depositing organization: Broad Institute. Publication: Optimized sgRNA design to maximize activity and minimize off-target effects of CRISPR-Cas9. Doench JG, Fusi N, Sullender M, Hegde M, Vaimberg EW, Donovan KF, Smith I, Tothova Z, Wilen C, Orchard R, Virgin HW, Listgarten J, Root DE. Nat Biotechnol. 2016 Jan 18. doi: 10.1038/nbt.3437. PubMed 26780180.
Backbone
  Vector backbone: lentiGuide-Puro
  Backbone manufacturer: Zhang Lab (Addgene plasmid # 52963)
  Vector type: Mammalian Expression, Lentiviral, CRISPR
  Selectable markers: Puromycin
Growth in bacteria
  Bacterial resistance: Ampicillin, 100 μg/mL
  Growth temperature: 37°C
  Growth strain: DH5alpha
  Copy number: High Copy
Gene/Insert
  Gene/Insert name: STK39 (alt names: STK39; NM_013233.2)
  gRNA/shRNA sequence: ATAAAATACATTGTCAACCG
  Species: H. sapiens (human)
  Entrez Gene: STK39 (a.k.a. DCHT, PASK, SPAK)
  Promoter: hU6
  Cloning method: Unknown
  Sequencing primers: 5′ U6-F; 3′ pS2-R
Terms and licenses: Academic/Nonprofit Terms; Industry Terms: Not Available to Industry
Depositor comments: The gRNA was designed to target the following Genbank reference sequence(s): NM_013233.2. Note that this plasmid does NOT contain Cas9. It should be used in conjunction with lentiCas9-Blast (Addgene #52962) or otherwise with cell lines already expressing Cas9. Browse the full kinome gRNA library at http://www.addgene.org/pooled-library/broadgpp-human-kinome/ or visit http://www.broadinstitute.org/rnai/public/ for detailed protocols and information.
How to cite: STK39 gRNA (BRDN0001145870) was a gift from John Doench & David Root (Addgene plasmid # 76071 ; http://n2t.net/addgene:76071 ; RRID:Addgene_76071)
