>Addgene plasmid #76071 | STK39 gRNA (BRDN0001145870) | depositor partial sequence | sequence record 143531 | Target Sequence
ATAAAATACATTGTCAACCG
