>Addgene plasmid #76071 | STK39 gRNA (BRDN0001145870) | addgene partial sequence | sequence record 185125 | hU6-F
AGAAAGTAATAATTTCTTGGGTAGTTTGCAGTTTTAAAATTATGTTTTAAAATGGACTATCATATGCTTA
CCGTAACTTGAAAGTATTTCGATTTCTTGGCTTTATATATCTTGTGGAAAGGACGAAACACCGATAAAAT
ACATTGTCAACCGGTTTTAGAGCTAGAAATAGCAAGTTAAAATAAGGCTAGTCCGTTATCAACTTGAAAA
AGTGGCACCGAGTCGGTGCTTTTTTAAGCTTGGCGTAACTAGATCTTGAGACAAATGGCAGTATTCATCC
ACAATTTTAAAAGAAAAGGGGGGATTGGGGGGTACAGTGCAGGGGAAAGAATAGTAGACATAATAGCAAC
AGACATACAAACTAAAGAATTACAAAAACAAATTACAAAAATTCAAAATTTTCGGGTTTATTACAGGGAC
AGCAGAGATCCACTTTGGCGCCGGCTCGAGGGGGCCCGGGTGCAAAGATGGATAAAGTTTTAAACAGAGA
GGAATCTTTGCAGCTAATGGACCTTCTAGGTCTTGAAAGGAGTGGGAATTGGCTCCGGTGCCCGTCAGTG
GGCAGAGCGC
